>Addgene plasmid #25741 | pSLIK-Venus-TmiR-G13 | depositor full sequence | sequence record 12066 | Author sequence
GTCGACGGATCGGGAGATCTCCCGATCCCCTATGGTGCACTCTCAGTACAATCTGCTCTGATGCCGCATA
GTTAAGCCAGTATCTGCTCCCTGCTTGTGTGTTGGAGGTCGCTGAGTAGTGCGCGAGCAAAATTTAAGCT
ACAACAAGGCAAGGCTTGACCGACAATTGCATGAAGAATCTGCTTAGGGTTAGGCGTTTTGCGCTGCTTC
GCGATGTACGGGCCAGATATACGCGTTGACATTGATTATTGACTAGTTATTAATAGTAATCAATTACGGG
GTCATTAGTTCATAGCCCATATATGGAGTTCCGCGTTACATAACTTACGGTAAATGGCCCGCCTGGCTGA
CCGCCCAACGACCCCCGCCCATTGACGTCAATAATGACGTATGTTCCCATAGTAACGCCAATAGGGACTT
TCCATTGACGTCAATGGGTGGAGTATTTACGGTAAACTGCCCACTTGGCAGTACATCAAGTGTATCATAT
GCCAAGTACGCCCCCTATTGACGTCAATGACGGTAAATGGCCCGCCTGGCATTATGCCCAGTACATGACC
TTATGGGACTTTCCTACTTGGCAGTACATCTACGTATTAGTCATCGCTATTACCATGGTGATGCGGTTTT
GGCAGTACATCAATGGGCGTGGATAGCGGTTTGACTCACGGGGATTTCCAAGTCTCCACCCCATTGACGT
CAATGGGAGTTTGTTTTGGCACCAAAATCAACGGGACTTTCCAAAATGTCGTAACAACTCCGCCCCATTG
ACGCAAATGGGCGGTAGGCGTGTACGGTGGGAGGTCTATATAAGCAGCGCGTTTTGCCTGTACTGGGTCT
CTCTGGTTAGACCAGATCTGAGCCTGGGAGCTCTCTGGCTAACTAGGGAACCCACTGCTTAAGCCTCAAT
AAAGCTTGCCTTGAGTGCTTCAAGTAGTGTGTGCCCGTCTGTTGTGTGACTCTGGTAACTAGAGATCCCT
CAGACCCTTTTAGTCAGTGTGGAAAATCTCTAGCAGTGGCGCCCGAACAGGGACTTGAAAGCGAAAGGGA
AACCAGAGGAGCTCTCTCGACGCAGGACTCGGCTTGCTGAAGCGCGCACGGCAAGAGGCGAGGGGCGGCG
ACTGGTGAGTACGCCAAAAATTTTGACTAGCGGAGGCTAGAAGGAGAGAGATGGGTGCGAGAGCGTCAGT
ATTAAGCGGGGGAGAATTAGATCGCGATGGGAAAAAATTCGGTTAAGGCCAGGGGGAAAGAAAAAATATA
AATTAAAACATATAGTATGGGCAAGCAGGGAGCTAGAACGATTCGCAGTTAATCCTGGCCTGTTAGAAAC
ATCAGAAGGCTGTAGACAAATACTGGGACAGCTACAACCATCCCTTCAGACAGGATCAGAAGAACTTAGA
TCATTATATAATACAGTAGCAACCCTCTATTGTGTGCATCAAAGGATAGAGATAAAAGACACCAAGGAAG
CTTTAGACAAGATAGAGGAAGAGCAAAACAAAAGTAAGACCACCGCACAGCAAGCGGCCGCTGATCTTCA
GACCTGGAGGAGGAGATATGAGGGACAATTGGAGAAGTGAATTATATAAATATAAAGTAGTAAAAATTGA
ACCATTAGGAGTAGCACCCACCAAGGCAAAGAGAAGAGTGGTGCAGAGAGAAAAAAGAGCAGTGGGAATA
GGAGCTTTGTTCCTTGGGTTCTTGGGAGCAGCAGGAAGCACTATGGGCGCAGCGTCAATGACGCTGACGG
TACAGGCCAGACAATTATTGTCTGGTATAGTGCAGCAGCAGAACAATTTGCTGAGGGCTATTGAGGCGCA
ACAGCATCTGTTGCAACTCACAGTCTGGGGCATCAAGCAGCTCCAGGCAAGAATCCTGGCTGTGGAAAGA
TACCTAAAGGATCAACAGCTCCTGGGGATTTGGGGTTGCTCTGGAAAACTCATTTGCACCACTGCTGTGC
CTTGGAATGCTAGTTGGAGTAATAAATCTCTGGAACAGATTTGGAATCACACGACCTGGATGGAGTGGGA
CAGAGAAATTAACAATTACACAAGCTTAATACACTCCTTAATTGAAGAATCGCAAAACCAGCAAGAAAAG
AATGAACAAGAATTATTGGAATTAGATAAATGGGCAAGTTTGTGGAATTGGTTTAACATAACAAATTGGC
TGTGGTATATAAAATTATTCATAATGATAGTAGGAGGCTTGGTAGGTTTAAGAATAGTTTTTGCTGTACT
TTCTATAGTGAATAGAGTTAGGCAGGGATATTCACCATTATCGTTTCAGACCCACCTCCCAACCCCGAGG
GGACCCGACAGGCCCGAAGGAATAGAAGAAGAAGGTGGAGAGAGAGACAGAGACAGATCCATTCGATTAG
TGAACGGATCGGCACTGCGTGCGCCAATTCTGCAGACAAATGGCAGTATTCATCCACAATTTTAAAAGAA
AAGGGGGGATTGGGGGGTACAGTGCAGGGGAAAGAATAGTAGACATAATAGCAACAGACATACAAACTAA
AGAATTACAAAAACAAATTACAAAAATTCAAAATTTTCGGGTTTATTACAGGGACAGCAGAGATCCAGTT
TGGTTAATTCTAGACAGTTACAAGTTTGTACAAAAAAGCAGGCTTTAAAGGAACCAATTCAGTCGACTGG
ATCCTTTACCACTCCCTATCAGTGATAGAGAAAAGTGAAAGTCGAGTTTACCACTCCCTATCAGTGATAG
AGAAAAGTGAAAGTCGAGTTTACCACTCCCTATCAGTGATAGAGAAAAGTGAAAGTCGAGTTTACCACTC
CCTATCAGTGATAGAGAAAAGTGAAAGTCGAGTTTACCACTCCCTATCAGTGATAGAGAAAAGTGAAAGT
CGAGTTTACCACTCCCTATCAGTGATAGAGAAAAGTGAAAGTCGAGTTTACCACTCCCTATCAGTGATAG
AGAAAAGTGAAAGTCGAGCTCGGTACCCGGGTCGAGGTAGGCGTGTACGGTGGGAGGCCTATATAAGCAG
AGCTCGTTTAGTGAACCGTCAGATCGCCTGGAGACGCCATCCACGCTGTTTTGACCTCCATAGAAGACAC
CGGGACCGATCCAGCCTCCGCGGCCCCGAACTAGTCGACTAGGGATAACAGGGTAATTGTTTGAATGAGG
CTTCAGTACTTTACAGAATCGTTGCCTGCACATCTTGGAAACACTTGCTGGGATTACTTCTTCAGGTTAA
CCCAACAGAAGGCTCGAGAAGGTATATTGCTGTTGACAGTGAGCGATGGGTGAGTCTGTAAAGTATTTAG
TGAAGCCACAGATGTAAATACTTTACAGACTCACCCAGTGCCTACTGCCTCGGAATTCAAGGGGCTACTT
TAGGAGCAATTATCTTGTTTACTAAAACTGAATACCTTGCTATCTCTTTGATACATTTTTACAAAGCTGA
ATTAAAATGGTATAAATTAAATCACTTTTTTCAATTGGAAGACTAATGCGTTTTCGAGATATCTAGACCC
AGCTTTCTTGTACAAAGTGGTTAACATCTCGAGCCATAAAGATGGTTAATTAACCCACCCAAGATCTGGC
CTCCGCGCCGGGTTTTGGCGCCTCCCGCGGGCGCCCCCCTCCTCACGGCGAGCGCTGCCACGTCAGACGA
AGGGCGCAGCGAGCGTCCTGATCCTTCCGCCCGGACGCTCAGGACAGCGGCCCGCTGCTCATAAGACTCG
GCCTTAGAACCCCAGTATCAGCAGAAGGACATTTTAGGACGGGACTTGGGTGACTCTAGGGCACTGGTTT
TCTTTCCAGAGAGCGGAACAGGCGAGGAAAAGTAGTCCCTTCTCGGCGATTCTGCGGAGGGATCTCCGTG
GGGCGGTGAACGCCGATGATTATATAAGGACGCGCCGGGTGTGGCACAGCTAGTTCCGTCGCAGCCGGGA
TTTGGGTCGCGGTTCTTGTTTGTGGATCGCTGTGATCGTCACTTGGTGAGTAGCGGGCTGCTGGGCTGGC
CGGGGCTTTCGTGGCCGCCGGGCCGCTCGGTGGGACGGAAGCGTGTGGAGAGACCGCCAAGGGCTGTAGT
CTGGGTCCGCGAGCAAGGTTGCCCTGAACTGGGGGTTGGGGGGAGCGCAGCAAAATGGCGGCTGTTCCCG
AGTCTTGAATGGAAGACGCTTGTGAGGCGGGCTGTGAGGTCGTTGAAACAAGGTGGGGGGCATGGTGGGC
GGCAAGAACCCAAGGTCTTGAGGCCTTCGCTAATGCGGGAAAGCTCTTATTCGGGTGAGATGGGCTGGGG
CACCATCTGGGGACCCTGACGTGAAGTTTGTCACTGACTGGAGAACTCGGTTTGTCGTCTGTTGCGGGGG
CGGCAGTTATGGCGGTGCCGTTGGGCAGTGCACCCGTACCTTTGGGAGCGCGCGCCCTCGTCGTGTCGTG
ACGTCACCCGTTCTGTTGGCTTATAATGCAGGGTGGGGCCACCTGCCGGTAGGTGTGCGGTAGGCTTTTC
TCCGTCGCAGGACGCAGGGTTCGGGCCTAGGGTAGGCTCTCCTGAATCGACAGGCGCCGGACCTCTGGTG
AGGGGAGGGATAAGTGAGGCGTCAGTTTCTTTGGTCGGTTTTATGTACCTATCTTCTTAAGTAGCTGAAG
CTCCGGTTTTGAACTATGCGCTCGGGGTTGGCGAGTGTGTTTTGTGAAGTTTTTTAGGCACCTTTTGAAA
TGTAATCATTTGGGTCAATATGTAATTTTCAGTGTTAGACTAGTAAATTGTCCGCTAAATTCTGGCCGTT
TTTGGCTTTTTTGTTAGACGAAGCTTGGTACCGAGCTCGGATCTCCACCCCGTACCGGTCCTGCAGGATT
TAAATGGCGCGCCGCTAGCGCTACCGGACTCAGATCTCGAGCTCAAGCTTCGAATTCTGCAGTCGAATTC
ACCATGTCTAGACTGGACAAGAGCAAAGTCATAAACGGAGCTCTGGAATTACTCAATGGTGTCGGTATCG
AAGGCCTGACGACAAGGAAACTCGCTCAAAAGCTGGGAGTTGAGCAGCCTACCCTGTACTGGCACGTGAA
GAACAAGCGGGCCCTGCTCGATGCCCTGCCAATCGAGATGCTGGACAGGCATCATACCCACTTCTGCCCC
CTGGAAGGCGAGTCATGGCAAGACTTTCTGCGGAACAACGCCAAGTCATACCGCTGTGCTCTCCTCTCAC
ATCGCGACGGGGCTAAAGTGCATCTCGGCACCCGCCCAACAGAGAAACAGTACGAAACCCTGGAAAATCA
GCTCGCGTTCCTGTGTCAGCAAGGCTTCTCCCTGGAGAACGCACTGTACGCTCTGTCCGCCGTGGGCCAC
TTTACACTGGGCTGCGTATTGGAGGAACAGGAGCATCAAGTAGCAAAAGAGGAAAGAGAGACACCTACCA
CCGATTCTATGCCCCCACTTCTGAGACAAGCAATTGAGCTGTTCGACCGGCAGGGAGCCGAACCTGCCTT
CCTTTTCGGCCTGGAACTAATCATATGTGGCCTGGAGAAACAGCTAAAGTGCGAAAGCGGCGGGCCGACC
GACGCCCTTGACGATTTTGACTTAGACATGCTCCCAGCCGATGCCCTTGACGACTTTGACCTTGATATGC
TGCCTGCTGACGCTCTTGACGATTTTGACCTTGACATGCTCCCCGGGTAACTAAGTAAGGATCCGCGGCC
GCACTAGAGGAATTCCGCCCCTCTCCCTCCCCCCCCCCTAACGTTACTGGCCGAAGCCGCTTGGAATAAG
GCCGGTGTGCGTTTGTCTATATGTTATTTTCCACCATATTGCCGTCTTTTGGCAATGTGAGGGCCCGGAA
ACCTGGCCCTGTCTTCTTGACGAGCATTCCTAGGGGTCTTTCCCCTCTCGCCAAAGGAATGCAAGGTCTG
TTGAATGTCGTGAAGGAAGCAGTTCCTCTGGAAGCTTCTTGAAGACAAACAACGTCTGTAGCGACCCTTT
GCAGGCAGCGGAACCCCCCACCTGGCGACAGGTGCCTCTGCGGCCAAAAGCCACGTGTATAAGATACACC
TGCAAAGGCGGCACAACCCCAGTGCCACGTTGTGAGTTGGATAGTTGTGGAAAGAGTCAAATGGCTCTCC
TCAAGCGTATTCAACAAGGGGCTGAAGGATGCCCAGAAGGTACCCCATTGTATGGGATTCTGATCTGGGG
CCTCGGTGCACATGCTTTACATGTGTTTAGTCGAGGTTAAAAAAACGTCTAGGCCCCCCGAACCACGGGG
ACGTGGTTTTCCTTTGAAAAACACGATGATAAGCTTACCGGTACGCGTGATGATCCACCATGGTGAGCAA
GGGCGAGGAGCTGTTCACCGGGGTGGTGCCCATCCTGGTCGAGCTGGACGGCGACGTAAACGGCCACAAG
TTCAGCGTGTCCGGCGAGGGCGAGGGCGATGCCACCTACGGCAAGCTGACCCTGAAGCTGATCTGCACCA
CCGGCAAGCTGCCCGTGCCCTGGCCCACCCTCGTGACCACCCTGGGCTACGGCCTGCAGTGCTTCGCCCG
CTACCCCGACCACATGAAGCAGCACGACTTCTTCAAGTCCGCCATGCCCGAAGGCTACGTCCAGGAGCGC
ACCATCTTCTTCAAGGACGACGGCAACTACAAGACCCGCGCCGAGGTGAAGTTCGAGGGCGACACCCTGG
TGAACCGCATCGAGCTGAAGGGCATCGACTTCAAGGAGGACGGCAACATCCTGGGGCACAAGCTGGAGTA
CAACTACAACAGCCACAACGTCTATATCACCGCCGACAAGCAGAAGAACGGCATCAAGGCCAACTTCAAG
ATCCGCCACAACATCGAGGACGGCGGCGTGCAGCTCGCCGACCACTACCAGCAGAACACCCCCATCGGCG
ACGGCCCCGTGCTGCTGCCCGACAACCACTACCTGAGCTACCAGTCCGCCCTGAGCAAAGACCCCAACGA
GAAGCGCGATCACATGGTCCTGCTGGAGTTCGTGACCGCCGCCGGGATCACTCTCGGCATGGACGAGCTG
TACAAGTAAGAATTGTTGTTGTTTAGTCCCTCCCAATTCGATATCAAGCTTATCGATAATCAACCTCTGG
ATTACAAAATTTGTGAAAGATTGACTGGTATTCTTAACTATGTTGCTCCTTTTACGCTATGTGGATACGC
TGCTTTAATGCCTTTGTATCATGCTATTGCTTCCCGTATGGCTTTCATTTTCTCCTCCTTGTATAAATCC
TGGTTGCTGTCTCTTTATGAGGAGTTGTGGCCCGTTGTCAGGCAACGTGGCGTGGTGTGCACTGTGTTTG
CTGACGCAACCCCCACTGGTTGGGGCATTGCCACCACCTGTCAGCTCCTTTCCGGGACTTTCGCTTTCCC
CCTCCCTATTGCCACGGCGGAACTCATCGCCGCCTGCCTTGCCCGCTGCTGGACAGGGGCTCGGCTGTTG
GGCACTGACAATTCCGTGGTGTTGTCGGGGAAATCATCGTCCTTTCCTTGGCTGCTCGCCTGTGTTGCCA
CCTGGATTCTGCGCGGGACGTCCTTCTGCTACGTCCCTTCGGCCCTCAATCCAGCGGACCTTCCTTCCCG
CGGCCTGCTGCCGGCTCTGCGGCCTCTTCCGCGTCTTCGCCTTCGCCCTCAGACGAGTCGGATCTCCCTT
TGGGCCGCCTCCCCGCATCGATACCGTCGACCTCGATCGAGACCTAGAAAAACATGGAGCAATCACAAGT
AGCAATACAGCAGCTACCAATGCTGATTGTGCCTGGCTAGAAGCACAAGAGGAGGAGGAGGTGGGTTTTC
CAGTCACACCTCAGGTACCTTTAAGACCAATGACTTACAAGGCAGCTGTAGATCTTAGCCACTTTTTAAA
AGAAAAGGGGGGACTGGAAGGGCTAATTCACTCCCAACGAAGACAAGATATCCTTGATCTGTGGATCTAC
CACACACAAGGCTACTTCCCTGATTGGCAGAACTACACACCAGGGCCAGGGATCAGATATCCACTGACCT
TTGGATGGTGCTACAAGCTAGTACCAGTTGAGCAAGAGAAGGTAGAAGAAGCCAATGAAGGAGAGAACAC
CCGCTTGTTACACCCTGTGAGCCTGCATGGGATGGATGACCCGGAGAGAGAAGTATTAGAGTGGAGGTTT
GACAGCCGCCTAGCATTTCATCACATGGCCCGAGAGCTGCATCCGGACTGTACTGGGTCTCTCTGGTTAG
ACCAGATCTGAGCCTGGGAGCTCTCTGGCTAACTAGGGAACCCACTGCTTAAGCCTCAATAAAGCTTGCC
TTGAGTGCTTCAAGTAGTGTGTGCCCGTCTGTTGTGTGACTCTGGTAACTAGAGATCCCTCAGACCCTTT
TAGTCAGTGTGGAAAATCTCTAGCAGGGCCCGTTTAAACCCGCTGATCAGCCTCGACTGTGCCTTCTAGT
TGCCAGCCATCTGTTGTTTGCCCCTCCCCCGTGCCTTCCTTGACCCTGGAAGGTGCCACTCCCACTGTCC
TTTCCTAATAAAATGAGGAAATTGCATCGCATTGTCTGAGTAGGTGTCATTCTATTCTGGGGGGTGGGGT
GGGGCAGGACAGCAAGGGGGAGGATTGGGAAGACAATAGCAGGCATGCTGGGGATGCGGTGGGCTCTATG
GCTTCTGAGGCGGAAAGAACCAGCTGGGGCTCTAGGGGGTATCCCC
[124 nt withheld, positions 8657-8780]
C
[91 nt withheld, positions 8782-8872]
A
[49 nt withheld, positions 8874-8922]
CCTTTGACGTTGGAGTCCACGTTCTTT
[37 nt withheld, positions 8950-8986]
ACCCTATCTCGGTCTATTCTTTTGATTTATAAGGGATTTTGCCGATTTCGGCCTATTGGTTAAAAAATGA
GCTGATTTAACAAAAATTTAACGCGAATTAATTCTGTGGAATGTGTGTCAGTTAGGGTGTGGAAAGTCCC
CAGGCTCCCCAGCAGGCAGAAGTATGCAAAGCATGCATCTCAATTAGTCAGCAACCAGGTGTGGAAAGTC
CCCAGGCTCCCCAGCAGGCAGAAGTATGCAAAGCATGCATCTCAATTAGTCAGCAACCATAGTCCCGCCC
CTAACTCCGCCCATCCCGCCCCTAACTCCGCCCAGTTCCGCCCATTCTCCGCCCCATGGCTGACTAATTT
TTTTTATTTATGCAGAGGCCGAGGCCGCCTCTGCCTCTGAGCTATTCCAGAAGTAGTGAGGAGGCTTTTT
TGGAGGCCTAGGCTTTTGCAAAAAGCTCCCGGGAGCTTGTATATCCATTTTCGGATCTGATCAGCACGTG
TTGACAATTAATCATCGGCATAGTATATCGGCATAGTATAATACGACAAGGTGAGGAACTAAACCATGGC
CAAGTTGACCAGTGCCGTTCCGGTGCTCACCGCGCGCGACGTCGCCGGAGCGGTCGAGTTCTGGACCGAC
CGGCTCGGGTTCTCCCGGGACTTCGTGGAGGACGACTTCGCCGGTGTGGTCCGGGACGACGTGACCCTGT
TCATCAGCGCGGTCCAGGACCAGGTGGTGCCGGACAACACCCTGGCCTGGGTGTGGGTGCGCGGCCTGGA
CGAGCTGTACGCCGAGTGGTCGGAGGTCGTGTCCACGAACTTCCGGGACGCCTCCGGGCCGGCCATGACC
GAGATCGGCGAGCAGCCGTGGGGGCGGGAGTTCGCCCTGCGCGACCCGGCCGGCAACTGCGTGCACTTCG
TGGCCGAGGAGCAGGACTGACACGTGCTACGAGATTTCGATTCCACCGCCGCCTTCTATGAAAGGTTGGG
CTTCGGAATCGTTTTCCGGGACGCCGGCTGGATGATCCTCCAGCGCGGGGATCTCATGCTGGAGTTCTTC
GCCCACCCCAACTTGTTTATTGCAGCTTATAATGGTTACAAATAAAGCAATAGCATCACAAATTTCACAA
ATAAAGCATTTTTTTCACTGCATTCTAGTTGTGGTTTGTCCAAACTCATCAATGTATCTTATCATGTCTG
TATACCGTCGACCTCTAGCTAGAGCTTGGCGTAATCATGGTCATAGCTGTTTCCTGTGTGAAATTGTTAT
CCGCTCACAATTCCACACAACATACGAGCCGGAAGCATAAAGTGTAAAGCCTGGGGTGCCTAATGAGTGA
GCTAACTCACATTAATTGCGTTGCGCTCACTGCCCGCTTTCCAGTCGGGAAACCTGTCGTGCCAGCTGCA
TTAATGAATCGGCCAACGCGCGGGGAGAGGCGGTTTGCGTATTGGGCGCTCTTCCGCTTCCTCGCTCACT
GACTCGCTGCGCTCGGTCGTTCGGCTGCGGCGAGCGGTATCAGCTCACTCAAAGGCGGTAATACGGTTAT
CCACAGAATCAGGGGATAACGCAGGAAAGAACATGTGAGCAAAAGGCCAGCAAAAGGCCAGGAACCGTAA
AAAGGCCGCGTTGCTGGCGTTTTTCCATAGGCTCCGCCCCCCTGACGAGCATCACAAAAATCGACGCTCA
AGTCAGAGGTGGCGAAACCCGACAGGACTATAAAGATACCAGGCGTTTCCCCCTGGAAGCTCCCTCGTGC
GCTCTCCTGTTCCGACCCTGCCGCTTACCGGATACCTGTCCGCCTTTCTCCCTTCGGGAAGCGTGGCGCT
TTCTCATAGCTCACGCTGTAGGTATCTCAGTTCGGTGTAGGTCGTTCGCTCCAAGCTGGGCTGTGTGCAC
GAACCCCCCGTTCAGCCCGACCGCTGCGCCTTATCCGGTAACTATCGTCTTGAGTCCAACCCGGTAAGAC
ACGACTTATCGCCACTGGCAGCAGCCACTGGTAACAGGATTAGCAGAGCGAGGTATGTAGGCGGTGCTAC
AGAGTTCTTGAAGTGGTGGCCTAACTACGGCTACACTAGAAGAACAGTATTTGGTATCTGCGCTCTGCTG
AAGCCAGTTACCTTCGGAAAAAGAGTTGGTAGCTCTTGATCCGGCAAACAAACCACCGCTGGTAGCGGTG
GTTTTTTTGTTTGCAAGCAGCAGATTACGCGCAGAAAAAAAGGATCTCAAGAAGATCCTTTGATCTTTTC
TACGGGGTCTGACGCTCAGTGGAACGAAAACTCACGTTAAGGGATTTTGGTCATGAGATTATCAAAAAGG
ATCTTCACCTAGATCCTTTTAAATTAAAAATGAAGTTTTAAATCAATCTAAAGTATATATGAGTAAACTT
GGTCTGACAGTTACCAATGCTTAATCAGTGAGGCACCTATCTCAGCGATCTGTCTATTTCGTTCATCCAT
AGTTGCCTGACTCCCCGTCGTGTAGATAACTACGATACGGGAGGGCTTACCATCTGGCCCCAGTGCTGCA
ATGATACCGCGAGACCCACGCTCACCGGCTCCAGATTTATCAGCAATAAACCAGCCAGCCGGAAGGGCCG
AGCGCAGAAGTGGTCCTGCAACTTTATCCGCCTCCATCCAGTCTATTAATTGTTGCCGGGAAGCTAGAGT
AAGTAGTTCGCCAGTTAATAGTTTGCGCAACGTTGTTGCCATTGCTACAGGCATCGTGGTGTCACGCTCG
TCGTTTGGTATGGCTTCATTCAGCTCCGGTTCCCAACGATCAAGGCGAGTTACATGATCCCCCATGTTGT
GCAAAAAAGCGGTTAGCTCCTTCGGTCCTCCGATCGTTGTCAGAAGTAAGTTGGCCGCAGTGTTATCACT
CATGGTTATGGCAGCACTGCATAATTCTCTTACTGTCATGCCATCCGTAAGATGCTTTTCTGTGACTGGT
GAGTACTCAACCAAGTCATTCTGAGAATAGTGTATGCGGCGACCGAGTTGCTCTTGCCCGGCGTCAATAC
GGGATAATACCGCGCCACATAGCAGAACTTTAAAAGTGCTCATCATTGGAAAACGTTCTTCGGGGCGAAA
ACTCTCAAGGATCTTACCGCTGTTGAGATCCAGTTCGATGTAACCCACTCGTGCACCCAACTGATCTTCA
GCATCTTTTACTTTCACCAGCGTTTCTGGGTGAGCAAAAACAGGAAGGCAAAATGCCGCAAAAAAGGGAA
TAAGGGCGACACGGAAATGTTGAATACTCATACTCTTCCTTTTTCAATATTATTGAAGCATTTATCAGGG
TTATTGTCTCATGAGCGGATACATATTTGAATGTATTTAGAAAAATAAACAAATAGGGGTTCCGCGCACA
TTTCCCCGAAAAGTGCCACCTGAC
Features (pLannotate 1.2.2; 42 found; start..end, strand, type, name):
     31..83      -  misc_feature   bom (fragment): basis of mobility region from pBR322
    238..617     +  enhancer       CMV enhancer: human cytomegalovirus immediate early enhancer
    618..817     +  promoter       CMV promoter: human cytomegalovirus (CMV) immediate early promoter
    835..1015    +  LTR            5' LTR (truncated): truncated 5' long terminal repeat (LTR) from HIV-1
   1062..1187    +  misc_feature   HIV-1 Ψ: packaging signal of human immunodeficiency virus type 1
   1171..1534    +  CDS            HIV-1 gag (fragment): gag protein from human immunodeficiency virus 1; gag
   1680..1913    +  misc_feature   RRE: The Rev response element (RRE) of HIV-1 allows for Rev-dependent mRNA export from the nucleus to the cytoplasm.
   2290..2390    +  CDS            Rev (fragment): human immunodeficiency virus 1 (HIV-1) Rev protein; rev; enhances nuclear export of unspliced and incompletely spliced viral mRNAs
   2440..2557    +  misc_feature   cPPT/CTS: central polypurine tract and central termination sequence of HIV-1
   2610..2634    +  protein_bind   attB1: mutant version of attB; recombination site for the Gateway® BP reaction BP Clonase™
   2673..2943    +  protein_bind   tetracycline response element: contains seven copies of the tetracycline operator tetO tetracycline repressor TetR
   2954..2971    +  misc_feature   MCS (fragment): pUC18/19 multiple cloning site
   2976..3014    +  promoter       minimal CMV promoter: human cytomegalovirus (CMV) immediate early promoter
   3141..3234    +  ncRNA          5' miR-30a: sequence upstream of the 71-nt precursor of the human miR-30a microRNA (Zeng et al., 2002) miRNA
   3346..3458    +  ncRNA          3' miR-30a: sequence downstream of the 71-nt precursor of the human miR-30a microRNA (Zeng et al., 2002) miRNA
   3497..3521    -  protein_bind   attB2: mutant version of attB; recombination site for the Gateway® BP reaction BP Clonase™
   3568..4779    +  promoter       UbC promoter: human ubiquitin C promoter
   4844..4896    +  misc_feature   MCS (fragment): multiple cloning site
   4904..5601    +  CDS            rtTA3 (fragment): reverse tetracycline transactivator 3 activates expression from Tet-responsive promoters in the presence of doxycycline
   5531..5641    +  CDS            VP48: 3 tandem repeats of the minimal activation domain of herpes simplex virus VP16 (Cheng et al., 2013)
   5688..6262    +  misc_feature   IRES: internal ribosome entry site (IRES) of the encephalomyocarditis virus (EMCV)
   6290..7009    +  CDS            Venus: yellow fluorescent protein (YFP) with fast and efficient maturation (Nagai et al., 2002) mammalian codon-optimized
   7035..7058    +  misc_feature   MCS (fragment): pBluescript multiple cloning site
   7058..7646    +  misc_feature   WPRE: woodchuck hepatitis virus posttranscriptional regulatory element
   7647..7666    +  misc_feature   MCS (fragment): pBluescript multiple cloning site
   7668..8168    +  CDS            nef (fragment): NEF_HV1LA - Experimental evidence at protein level: Swiss-Prot protein existence level 1. Extracellular Nef protein targets CD4(+) T-lymphocytes for apoptosis by interacting with CXCR4 surface receptors. From Human immunodeficiency virus type 1 group M subtype B (isolate Lai) (HIV-1).
   8175..8355    +  LTR            5' LTR (truncated): truncated 5' long terminal repeat (LTR) from HIV-1
   8387..8611    +  polyA_signal   bGH poly(A) signal: bovine growth hormone polyadenylation signal
   8615..8636    +  promoter       SV40 promoter (fragment): SV40 enhancer and early promoter
   8657..9085    +  rep_origin     f1 ori (sequence partly withheld): f1 bacteriophage origin of replication; arrow indicates direction of (+) strand synthesis
   9099..9428    +  promoter       SV40 promoter: SV40 enhancer and early promoter
   9476..9523    +  promoter       EM7 promoter: synthetic bacterial promoter&nbsp
   9542..9916    +  CDS            BleoR: antibiotic-binding protein; Sh ble from Streptoalloteichus hindustanus; confers resistance to bleomycin, phleomycin, and Zeocin™
   9926..10051   +  CDS            ble (fragment): BLE_KLEPN - Experimental evidence at protein level: Swiss-Prot protein existence level 1. Binding protein with a strong affinity to the bleomycin family of antibiotics. Binds to CL990; an antimitotic-antibiotic compound. From Klebsiella pneumoniae.
  10046..10167   +  polyA_signal   SV40 poly(A) signal: SV40 polyadenylation signal
  10238..10260   -  protein_bind   lac operator (fragment): The lac repressor binds to the lac operator to inhibit transcription in E. coli. This inhibition can be relieved by adding lactose or isopropyl-β-D-thiogalactopyranoside (IPTG). lac repressor encoded by lacI
  10264..10294   -  promoter       lac promoter: promoter for the E. coli lac operon
  10309..10330   -  protein_bind   CAP binding site: CAP binding activates transcription in the presence of cAMP. E. coli catabolite activator protein
  10343..10435   -  CDS            lacI (fragment): lac repressor; lacI; The lac repressor binds to the lac operator to inhibit transcription in E. coli. This inhibition can be relieved by adding lactose or isopropyl-β-D-thiogalactopyranoside (IPTG).
  10618..11206   -  rep_origin     ori: high-copy-number ColE1/pMB1/pBR322/pUC origin of replication
  11377..12237   -  CDS            AmpR: β-lactamase; bla; confers resistance to ampicillin, carbenicillin, and related antibiotics
  12238..12342   -  promoter       AmpR promoter: bla
