[The description below was written by a language model from this plasmid's Addgene catalogue record and pLannotate feature annotations shown in this document.]
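Description:
pSLIK-Venus-TmiR-G13 is an HIV-1-based lentiviral vector of about 12.4 kb, built on the pSLIK single-vector platform for doxycycline-inducible, microRNA-based RNA interference in mammalian cells. It is propagated in E. coli through a high-copy ColE1/pUC-type origin with ampicillin selection. The backbone also carries an f1 origin and an SV40/EM7-driven bleomycin/Zeocin resistance cassette that lies outside the LTR-flanked region. A CMV enhancer/promoter fused to a truncated 5' LTR drives transcription of the viral genome in packaging cells. The genome contains the Ψ packaging signal, a partial gag sequence, the RRE, cPPT/CTS and WPRE, followed by a truncated 3' LTR and a bGH polyadenylation signal.

The payload consists of two units. The first is flanked by attB1 and attB2 sites, which indicate that it was introduced by Gateway recombination. It has a tetracycline response element of seven tetO copies joined to a minimal CMV promoter, which drives a human miR-30a scaffold. A 22-nucleotide targeting sequence against mouse G alpha 13 sits between the 5' and 3' miR-30a flanks and was cloned through BfuAI sites. The second unit uses the constitutive human ubiquitin C promoter to express the reverse tetracycline transactivator rtTA3, followed by an EMCV IRES and Venus. Transduced cells therefore fluoresce yellow constitutively and always carry the transactivator, while the shRNA is produced only when doxycycline lets rtTA3 bind the response element. Although the catalogue lists Venus as a fusion tag, the feature map shows it as a separate IRES-translated reporter. The construct is intended for conditional knockdown of G alpha 13 in mouse cells, with Venus allowing transduced cells to be identified or sorted.
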