Addgene plasmid #25741: pSLIK-Venus-TmiR-G13
Purpose: Lentiviral vector with Tet-based inducible expression of mouse G alpha 13 miR30-based shRNA, constitutive Venus fluorescent protein coexpression.
Depositing lab: Iain Fraser. Depositing organization: California Institute of Technology. Publication: A single lentiviral vector platform for microRNA-based conditional RNA interference and coordinated transgene expression. Shin KJ, Wall EA, Zavzavadjian JR, Santat LA, Liu J, Hwang JI, Rebres R, Roach T, Seaman W, Simon MI, Fraser ID. Proc Natl Acad Sci U S A. 2006 Sep 12. 103(37):13759-64. 10.1073/pnas.0606179103 PubMed 16945906.
Backbone
  Vector backbone: pSLIK
  Backbone manufacturer: Iain Fraser
  Backbone size w/o insert (bp): 12370
  Vector type: Mammalian Expression, Lentiviral, RNAi
Growth in bacteria
  Bacterial resistance: Ampicillin, 100 μg/mL
  Growth temperature: 37°C
  Growth strain: Top10
  Growth instructions: Top10
  Copy number: Unknown
Gene/Insert
  Gene/Insert name: G alpha 13 miR-shRNA
  Species: M. musculus (mouse)
  Insert size (bp): 22
  Tag / fusion protein: Venus (C terminal on backbone)
  Cloning method: Restriction Enzyme; 5′ cloning site BfuA1 (unknown if destroyed); 3′ cloning site BfuA1 (unknown if destroyed)
  Sequencing primers: 5′ CMV-F; 3′ EXFP-R, hUBCpro-R
Resource information
  A portion of this plasmid was derived from a plasmid made by: rtTA- Atze Das, University of Amsterdam; TRE promoter- David Anderson, Caltech; miR30- Greg Hannon, CSHL Venus- Tobias Meyer, Stanford
Terms and licenses: Academic/Nonprofit Terms; Industry Terms: Not Available to Industry
Depositor comments: pSLIK-Venus with G alpha 13 miR-shRNA G alpha 13 miR-shRNA: CTGGGTGAGTCTGTAAAGTATT
How to cite: pSLIK-Venus-TmiR-G13 was a gift from Iain Fraser (Addgene plasmid # 25741 ; http://n2t.net/addgene:25741 ; RRID:Addgene_25741)
