>Addgene plasmid #25741 | pSLIK-Venus-TmiR-G13 | addgene partial sequence | sequence record 31768 | 25741 with LNCX
TTTGACCTCCATAGAAGACACCGGGACCGATCCAGCCTCCGCGGCCCCGAATCTAGTCGACTAGGGATAA
CAGGGTAATTGTTTGAATGAGGCTTCAGTACTTTACAGAATCGTTGCCTGCACATCTTGGAAACACTTGC
TGGGATTACTTCTTCAGGTTAACCCAACAGAAGGCTCGAGAAGGTATATTGCTGTTGACAGTGAGCGATG
GGTGAGTCTGTAAAGTATTTAGTGAAGCCACAGATGTAAATACTTTACAGACTCACCCAGTGCCTACTGC
CTCGGAATTCAAGGGGCTACTTTAGGAGCAATTATCTTGTTTACTAAAACTGAATACCTTGCTATCTCTT
TGATACATTTTTACAAAGCTGAATTAAAATGGTATAAATTAAATCACTTTTTTCAATTCGCGGCCGCACT
CGAGATATCTAGACCCAGCTTTCTTGTACAAAGTGGTTGATAACATCTCGAGCCATAAAGATGGTTAATT
AACCCACCCAAGATCTGGCCTCCGCGCCGGGTTTTGGCGCCTCCCGCGGGCGCCCCCCTCCTCACGGCGA
GCGCTGCCACGTCAGACGAAGGGCGCAGCGAGCGTCCTGATCCTTCCGCCCGGACGCTCAGGACAGCGGC
CCGCTGCTCATAAGACTCGGCCTTAGAACCCCAGTATCAGCAGAAGGACATTTTAGGACGGGACTTGGGT
GACTCTAGGGCACTGGTTTTCTTTCCAGAGAGCGGAACAGGCGAGGAAAAGTAGTCCCTTCTCGGCGATT
CTGCGGAGGGATCTCCGTGGGGCGGTGAACGCCGATGATTATATAAGGACGCGCCGGG
